Addgene plasmid #242971: pDRESS_mTurquoise2_spatial-linker-P2A_mScarlet3-H
Purpose: Produces an mTurquoise-antiFRET-mScarlet3 fusion protein in bacteria and in mamallian cells it produces 1:1 unfused mTurquoise2 and mScarlet3-H FPs for ratiometric analysis
Depositing lab: Dorus Gadella. Depositing organization: University of Amsterdam.
Backbone
  Vector backbone: pTriEx-3
  Vector type: Mammalian Expression, Bacterial Expression
Growth in bacteria
  Bacterial resistance: Kanamycin, 50 μg/mL
  Growth temperature: 37°C
  Growth strain: DH5alpha
  Copy number: High Copy
Gene/Insert
  Gene/Insert name: mScarlet3-H
  Species: Other
  Promoter: CMV & Rha
  Cloning method: Restriction Enzyme; 5′ cloning site Unknown (unknown if destroyed)
Terms and licenses: Academic/Nonprofit Terms; Industry Terms: Not Available to Industry
How to cite: pDRESS_mTurquoise2_spatial-linker-P2A_mScarlet3-H was a gift from Dorus Gadella (Addgene plasmid # 242971 ; http://n2t.net/addgene:242971 ; RRID:Addgene_242971)
