[The description below was written by a language model from this plasmid's Addgene catalogue record and pLannotate feature annotations shown in this document.]
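Description:
pDRESS_mTurquoise2_spatial-linker-P2A_mScarlet3-H is a 6.6 kb dual-host expression plasmid built on the pTriEx-3 backbone, designed to express the same two-fluorophore cassette in both E. coli and mammalian cells. It is propagated at high copy from a ColE1/pUC-type origin and selected with kanamycin through an aph(3')-Ia resistance gene, which appears to be driven by a fragment of the AmpR (bla) promoter. Remnants of the backbone's baculovirus transfer function are still present (lef2 and ORF603 sequences upstream, polyhedrin coding fragment and 3' UTR downstream), along with a single loxP site. The record does not describe any insect-cell or Cre-based use for this construct.

The expression unit stacks two promoters. A CMV enhancer/promoter with a chimeric β-actin/β-globin intron fragment serves mammalian cells, followed by the L-rhamnose-inducible, glucose-repressed rhaB promoter for bacteria. Downstream lie a thrombin cleavage site, the cyan protein mTurquoise2, then a roughly 200 bp unannotated interval that by the construct name holds the spatial linker and P2A peptide, and finally the red protein mScarlet3-H, which the annotation software matched to a related mScarlet-I derivative. A rabbit β-globin poly(A) signal and a T7 terminator close the unit.

Because 2A ribosomal skipping operates in eukaryotic but not bacterial translation, bacteria produce an intact mTurquoise2-linker-mScarlet3-H fusion. According to the record, its linker is intended to prevent FRET between the two fluorophores. Mammalian cells instead yield separate mTurquoise2 and mScarlet3-H proteins in a 1:1 ratio. The cyan protein then serves as an equimolar reference for ratiometric analysis of the red protein.
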