Features (pLannotate 1.2.2; 19 found; start..end, strand, type, name):
      4..39      +  CDS            lef2 (fragment): baculovirus late expression factor 2
    181..305     +  CDS            lef2: baculovirus late expression factor 2
    343..948     +  CDS            ORF603: baculovirus ORF603 protein
   1020..1379    +  enhancer       CMV enhancer (fragment): human cytomegalovirus immediate early enhancer
   1381..1580    +  promoter       CMV promoter: human cytomegalovirus (CMV) immediate early promoter
   1732..1862    +  intron         chimeric intron (fragment): chimera between introns from chicken β-actin and rabbit β-globin
   1931..2049    +  promoter       rhaB promoter: promoter of the E. coli rhaBAD operon, conferring tight induction with L-rhamnose and repression with D-glucose in the presence of RhaR and RhaS (Giacalone et al., 2006)
   2151..2168    +  CDS            thrombin site: thrombin recognition and cleavage site
   2193..2909    +  CDS            mTurquoise2: mTurquoise2 is a basic (constitutively fluorescent) cyan fluorescent protein published in 2012, derived from Aequorea victoria. It is reported to be a rapidly-maturing monomer with very low acid sensitivity.
   3111..3781    +  CDS            mScarlet-2I (fragment): mScarlet-I derivative in which the N- and C-termini have been modified to reduce cytotoxicity (Valbuena et al., 2020) preserves the original mammalian codon optimization
   3818..3886    +  CDS            HBB (fragment): HBB_PONPY - Experimental evidence at transcript level: Swiss-Prot protein existence level 2. Involved in oxygen transport from the lung to the various peripheral tissues. From Pongo pygmaeus (Bornean orangutan).
   3961..4016    +  polyA_signal   β-globin poly(A) signal: rabbit β-globin polyadenylation signal (Gil and Proudfoot, 1987)
   4104..4151    +  terminator     T7 terminator: transcription terminator for bacteriophage T7 RNA polymerase
   4165..4248    +  CDS            PH (fragment): PYHD_NPVAC - Also known as P29, POLH. Experimental evidence at protein level: Swiss-Prot protein existence level 1. Major component of the virus occlusion bodies which are large proteinaceous structures termed polyhedra. These structures serve as the protective package for the virus particles outside the infected host and allow natural transmission of virus between insect hosts, assisting persistence in the environment. Forms the paracrystalline lattice of polyhedra and interacts with enveloped virions as well as other accessory molecules and structures to form a mature viral occlusion body. F
   4252..4624    +  3'UTR          polyhedrin 3' UTR: 3' UTR from the Autographa californica nucleopolyhedrovirus polyhedrin gene (Suzuki et al., 2006)
   4878..4911    +  protein_bind   loxP: Cre-mediated recombination occurs in the 8-bp core sequence (GCATACAT). Cre recombinase
   5079..5666    -  rep_origin     ori: high-copy-number ColE1/pMB1/pBR322/pUC origin of replication
   5679..6494    -  CDS            KanR: aminoglycoside phosphotransferase; aph(3')-Ia; confers resistance to kanamycin in bacteria or G418 (Geneticin®) in eukaryotes
   6495..6546    -  promoter       AmpR promoter (fragment): bla
>Addgene plasmid #242971 | pDRESS_mTurquoise2_spatial-linker-P2A_mScarlet3-H | addgene full sequence | sequence record 492367 | Addgene NGS Result
TCCTGCATCTTTTAATCAAATCCCAAGATGTGTATAAACGCGCCGGTATGTATAGGAAGAGGTTTATACT
AAACTGTTACATTGCAAACGTGGTTTCGTGTGCCAAGTGTGAAAACCGATGTTTAATCAAGGCTCTGACG
CATTTCTACAACCACGACTCCAAGTGTGTGGGTGAAGTCATGCATCTTTTAATCAAATCCCAAGATGTGT
ATAAACCACCAAACTGCCAAAAAATGAAAACTGTCGACAAGCTCTGTCCGTTTGCTGGCAACTGCAAGGG
TCTCAATCCTATTTGTAATTATTGAATAATAAAACAATTATAAATGTCAAATTTGTTTTTTATTAACGAT
ACAAACCAAACGCAACAAGAACATTTGTAGTATTATCTATAATTGAAAACGCGTAGTTATAATCGCTGAG
GTAATATTTAAAATCATTTTCAAATGATTCACAGTTAATTTGCGACAATATAATTTTATTTTCACATAAA
CTAGACGCCTTGTCGTCTTCTTCTTCGTATTCCTTCTCTTTTTCATTTTTCTCTTCATAAAAATTAACAT
AGTTATTATCGTATCCATATATGTATCTATCGTATAGAGTAAATTTTTTGTTGTCATAAATATATATGTC
TTTTTTAATGGGGTGTATAGTACCGCTGCGCATAGTTTTTCTGTAATTTACAACAGTGCTATTTTCTGGT
AGTTCTTCGGAGTGTGTTGCTTTAATTATTAAATTTATATAATCAATGAATTTGGGATCGTCGGTTTTAT
ACAATATGTTGCCGGCATAGTACGCAGCTTCTTCTAGTTCAATTACACCATTTTTTAGCAGCACCGGATT
AACATAACTTTCCAAAATGTTGTACGAACCGTTAAACAAAAACAGTTCACCTCCCTTTTCTATACTATTG
TCTGCGAGCAGTTGTTTGTTGTTAAAAATAACAGCCATTGTAATGAGACGCACAAACTAATATCACAAAC
TGGAAATGTCTATCAATATATAGTTGCTGATGGCCGGCCTATTAATAGTAATCAATTACGGGGTCATTAG
TTCATAGCCCATATATGGAGTTCCGCGTTACATAACTTACGGTAAATGGCCCGCCTGGCTGACCGCCCAA
CGACCCCCGCCCATTGACGTCAATAATGACGTATGTTCCCATAGTAACGCCAATAGGGACTTTCCATTGA
CGTCAATGGGTGGAGTATTTACGGTAAACTGCCCACTTGGCAGTACATCAAGTGTATCATATGCCAAGTC
CGCCCCCTATTGACGTCAATGACGGTAAATGGCCCGCCTGGCATTATGCCCAGTACATGACCTTACGGGA
CTTTCCTACTTGGCAGTACATCTACGTATTAGTCATCGCTATTACCATGCTGATGCGGTTTTGGCAGTAC
ACCAATGGGCGTGGATAGCGGTTTGACTCACGGGGATTTCCAAGTCTCCACCCCATTGACGTCAATGGGA
GTTTGTTTTGGCACCAAAATCAACGGGACTTTCCAAAATGTCGTAATAACCCCGCCCCGTTGACGCAAAT
GGGCGGTAGGCGTGTACGGTGGGAGGTCTATATAAGCAGACGTCGTTTAGTGAACCGTCAGATCACTAGA
TGCTTTATTGCGGTAGTTTATCACAGTTAAATTGCTAACGCCAGTCTCGAACTTAACGTGCAGAAGTTGG
TCGTGAGGCACTGGGCAGGTAAGTATCGGGCCCTTTGTGCGGGGGGAGCGGCTCGGGGCTGTCCGCGGGG
GGACGGCTGCCTTCGGGGGGGACGGGGCAGGGCGGGGTTCGGCTTCTGGCGTGTGACCGGCGGCTCTAGA
GCCTCTGCTAACCATGTTCATGCCTTCTTCTTTTTCCTACAGCTCCTGGGCAACGTGCTGGTTATTGTGC
TGTCTCATCATTTTGGCAAAGAATTGGATCGGACCGAAATCACCACAATTCAGCAAATTGTGAACATCAT
CACGTTCATCTTTCCCTGGTTGCCAAAGGCCCATTTTCCTGTCAGTAACGAGAAGGTCGCGAATTCAGGC
GCTTTTTAGACTGGTCGTAGGGAGACCACAACGGTTTCCCTCTAGAAATAATTTTGTTTAACTATAAGAA
GGAGATATACCATGCGGGGTTCTCATCATCACCACCATCACAGCAGCGGCCTGGTGCCGCGCGGCAGCTC
GCTAGCGCTGCCGGTCGCCACCATGGTGAGCAAGGGCGAGGAGCTGTTCACCGGGGTGGTGCCCATCCTG
GTCGAGCTGGACGGCGACGTAAACGGCCACAAGTTCAGCGTGTCCGGCGAGGGCGAGGGCGATGCCACCT
ACGGCAAGCTGACCCTGAAGTTCATCTGCACCACCGGCAAGCTGCCCGTGCCCTGGCCCACCCTCGTGAC
CACCCTGTCCTGGGGCGTGCAGTGCTTCGCCCGCTACCCCGACCACATGAAGCAGCACGACTTCTTCAAG
TCCGCCATGCCCGAAGGCTACGTCCAGGAGCGCACCATCTTCTTCAAGGACGACGGCAACTACAAGACCC
GCGCCGAGGTGAAGTTCGAGGGCGACACCCTGGTGAACCGCATCGAGCTGAAGGGCATCGACTTCAAGGA
GGACGGCAACATCCTGGGGCACAAGCTGGAGTACAACTACTTTAGCGACAACGTCTATATCACCGCCGAC
AAGCAGAAGAACGGCATCAAGGCCAACTTCAAGATCCGCCACAACATCGAGGACGGCGGCGTGCAGCTCG
CCGACCACTACCAGCAGAACACCCCCATCGGCGACGGCCCCGTGCTGCTGCCCGACAACCACTACCTGAG
CACCCAGTCCAAGCTGAGCAAAGACCCCAACGAGAAGCGCGATCACATGGTCCTGCTGGAGTTCGTGACC
GCCGCCGGGATCACTCTCGGCATGGACGAGCTCTACAAGTCGACCAGATCTCTGGCCGAGGCGGCAGCTA
AGGAGGCCGCGGCGAAGGAGGCAGCCGCGAAAGAAGCAGCCGCAAAGGAAGCGGCCGCCAAGGCTGCTGC
AAGATCTCTCGGATCGGGTGCTACTAACTTCAGCCTGCTGAAGCAGGCTGGAGACGTGGAGGAGAACCCT
GGACCTTCGCTAGCGCTACCGGTCGCCACCATGGATAGCACCGAGGCAGTGATCAAGGAGTTCATGCGGT
TCAAGGTGCACATGGAGGGCTCCATGAACGGCCACGAGTTCGAGATCGAGGGCGAGGGCGAGGGCCGCCC
CTACGAGGGCACCCAGACCGCCAAGCTGAGGGTGACCAAGGGTGGCCCCCTGCCCTTCTCCTGGGACATC
CTGTCCCCTCAGTTCATGTACGGCTCCAGGGCCTTCACGAAGCACCCCGCCGACATCCCCGACTACTGGA
AGCAGTCCTTCCCCGAGGGCTTCAAGTGGGAGCGCGTGATGAACTTCGAGGACGGCGGCGCCGTGTCCGT
GGCCCAGGACACCTCCCTGGAGGACGGCACCCTGATCTACAAGGTGAAGCTCCGCGGCACCAACTTCCCT
CCTGACGGCCCCGTAATGCAGAAGAAGACAATGGGCTGGGAAGCATCCACCGAGCGGTTGTACCCCGAGG
ACGTCGTGCTGAAGGGCGACATTAAGCACGCCCTGCGCCTGAAGGACGGCGGCCGCTACCTGGCGGACTT
CAAGACCACCTACAGGGCCAAGAAGCCCGTGCAGATGCCCGGCGCCTTCAACATCGACCGCAAGTTGGAC
ATCACATCCCACAACGAGGACTACACCGTGGTGGAACAGTACGAACGCTCCGTGGCCCGCCACTCCACCG
GCGGCTCCGGTGGCTCCTTGTACAAGTAAGTGATTAACCTCAGGTGCAGGCTGCCTATCAGAAGGTGGTG
GCTGGTGTGGCCAATGCCCTGGCTCACAAATACCACTGAGATCGATCTTTTTCCCTCTGCCAAAAATTAT
GGGGACATCATGAAGCCCCTTGAGCATCTGACTTCTGGCTAATAAAGGAAATTTATTTTCATTGCAATAG
TGTGTTGGAATTTTTTGTGTCTCTCACTCGGAAGGACATATGGGAGGGCAAATCATTTAAAACATCAGAA
TGAGTATTTGGTTTAGAGTTTGGCAACATATGCCCATATGTAACTAGCATAACCCCTTGGGGCCTCTAAA
CGGGTCTTGAGGGGTTTTTTGCTGAAAGCATGCGGAGGAAATTCTCCTTGAAGTTTCCCTGGTGTTCAAA
GTAAAGGAGTTTGCACCAGACGCACCTCTGTTCACTGGTCCGGCGTATTAAAACACGATACATTGTTATT
AGTACATTTATTAAGCGCTAGATTCTGTGCGTTGTTGATTTACAGACAATTGTTGTACGTATTTTAATAA
TTCATTAAATTTATAATCTTTAGGGTGGTATGTTAGAGCGAAAATCAAATGATTTTCAGCGTCTTTATAT
CTGAATTTAAATATTAAATCCTCAATAGATTTGTAAAATAGGTTTCGATTAGTTTCAAACAAGGGTTGTT
TTTCCGAACCGATGGCTGGACTATCTAATGGATTTTCGCTCAACGCCACAAAACTTGCCAAATCTTGTAG
CAGCAATCTAGCTTTGTCGATATTCGTTTGTGTTTTGTTTTGTAATAAAGGTTCGACGTCGTTCAAAATA
TTATGCGCTTTTGTATTTCTTTCATCACTGTCGTTAGTATACAATTGACTCGACGTAAACACGTTAAATA
GAGCTTGGACATATTTAACATCGGGCGTGTTAGCTTTATTAGGCCGATTATCGTCGTCGTCCCAACCCTC
GTCGTTAGAAGTTGCTTCCGAAGACGATTTTGCCATAGCCACACGACGCCTATTAATTGTGTCGGCTAAC
ACGTCCGCGATCAAATTTGTAGTTGAGCTTTTTGGAATTGCGATCGCATAACTTCGTATAGCATACATTA
TACGAAGTTATAAGCTCGGAACGCTGCGCTCGGTCGTTCGGCTGCGGCGAGCGGTATCAGCTCACTCAAA
GGCGGTAATACGGTTATCCACAGAATCAGGGGATAACGCAGGAAAGAACATGTGAGCAAAAGGCCAGCAA
AAGGCCAGGAACCGTAAAAAGGCCGCGTTGCTGGCGTTTTTCCATAGGCTCCGCCCCCTGACGAGCATCA
CAAAAATCGACGCTCAAGTCAGAGGTGGCGAAACCCGACAGGACTATAAAGATACCAGGCGTTTCCCCCT
GGAAGCTCCCTCGTGCGCTCTCCTGTTCCGACCCTGCCGCTTACCGGATACCTGTCCGCCTTTCTCCCTT
CGGGAAGCGTGGCGCTTTCTCATAGCTCACGCTGTAGGTATCTCAGTTCGGTGTAGGTCGTTCGCTCCAA
GCTGGGCTGTGTGCACGAACCCCCCGTTCAGCCCGACCGCTGCGCCTTATCCGGTAACTATCGTCTTGAG
TCCAACCCGGTAAGACACGACTTATCGCCACTGGCAGCAGCCACTGGTAACAGGATTAGCAGAGCGAGGT
ATGTAGGCGGTGCTACAGAGTTCTTGAAGTGGTGGCCTAACTACGGCTACACTAGAAGAACAGTATTTGG
TATCTGCGCTCTGCTGAAGCCAGTTACCTTCGGAAAAAGAGTTGGTAGCTCTTGATCCGGCAAACAAACC
ACCGCTGGTAGCGGTGGTTTTTTTGTTTGCAAGCAGCAGATTACGCGCAGAAAAAAAGGATCTCAAGAAG
ATCCTTTGTTAGAAAAACTCATCGAGCATCAAGTGAAACTGCAATTTATTCATATCAGGATTATCAATAC
CATATTTTTGAAAAAGCCGTTTCTGTAATGAAGGAGAAAACTCACCGAGGCAGTTCCATAGGATGGCAAG
ATCCTGGTATCGGTCTGCGATTCCGACTCGTCCAACATCAATACAACCTATTAATTTCCCCTCGTCAAAA
ATAAGGTTATCAAGTGAGAAATCACCATGAGTGACGACTGAATCCGGTGAGAATGGCAAAAGCTTATGCA
TTTCTTTCCAGACTTGTTCAACAGGCCAGCCATTACGCTCGTCATCAAAATCACTCGCACCAACCAAACC
GTTATTCATTCGTGATTGCGCCTGAGCGAGACGAAATACGCGATCGCCGTTAAAAGGACAATTACAAACA
GGAATCGAATGCAACCGGCGCAGGAACACTGCCAGCGCATCAACAATATTTTCACCTGAATCAGGATATT
CTTCTAATACCTGGAATGCTGTTTTCCCTGGGATCGCAGTGGTGAGTAACCATGCATCATCAGGAGTACG
GATAAAATGCTTGATGGTCGGAAGAGGCATAAATTCCGTCAGCCAGTTTAGCCTGACCATCTCATCTGTA
ACATCATTGGCAACGCTACCTTTGCCATGTTTCAGAAACAACTCTGGCGCATCGGGCTTCCCATACAATC
GATAGATTGTCGCACCTGATTGCCCGACATTATCGCGAGCCCATTTATACCCATATAAATCAGCATCCAT
GTTGGAATTTAATCGCGGCCTCGAGCAAGACGTTTCCCGTTGAATATGGCTCATACTCTTCCTTTTTCAA
TATTATTGAAGCATTTATCAGGGTTATTGTCTCATGTCCGCGCGTT
