>Addgene plasmid #242971 | pDRESS_mTurquoise2_spatial-linker-P2A_mScarlet3-H | depositor partial sequence | sequence record 478994 | mScarlet3-H
ATGCGGGGTTCTCATCATCACCACCATCACAGCAGCGGCCTGGTGCCGCGCGGCAGCTCGCTAGCGCTGC
CGGTCGCCACCATGGTGAGCAAGGGCGAGGAGCTGTTCACCGGGGTGGTGCCCATCCTGGTCGAGCTGGA
CGGCGACGTAAACGGCCACAAGTTCAGCGTGTCCGGCGAGGGCGAGGGCGATGCCACCTACGGCAAGCTG
ACCCTGAAGTTCATCTGCACCACCGGCAAGCTGCCCGTGCCCTGGCCCACCCTCGTGACCACCCTGTCCT
GGGGCGTGCAGTGCTTCGCCCGCTACCCCGACCACATGAAGCAGCACGACTTCTTCAAGTCCGCCATGCC
CGAAGGCTACGTCCAGGAGCGCACCATCTTCTTCAAGGACGACGGCAACTACAAGACCCGCGCCGAGGTG
AAGTTCGAGGGCGACACCCTGGTGAACCGCATCGAGCTGAAGGGCATCGACTTCAAGGAGGACGGCAACA
TCCTGGGGCACAAGCTGGAGTACAACTACTTTAGCGACAACGTCTATATCACCGCCGACAAGCAGAAGAA
CGGCATCAAGGCCAACTTCAAGATCCGCCACAACATCGAGGACGGCGGCGTGCAGCTCGCCGACCACTAC
CAGCAGAACACCCCCATCGGCGACGGCCCCGTGCTGCTGCCCGACAACCACTACCTGAGCACCCAGTCCA
AGCTGAGCAAAGACCCCAACGAGAAGCGCGATCACATGGTCCTGCTGGAGTTCGTGACCGCCGCCGGGAT
CACTCTCGGCATGGACGAGCTCTACAAGTCGACCAGATCTCTGGCCGAGGCGGCAGCTAAGGAGGCCGCG
GCGAAGGAGGCAGCCGCGAAAGAAGCAGCCGCAAAGGAAGCGGCCGCCAAGGCTGCTGCAAGATCTCTCG
GATCGGGTGCTACTAACTTCAGCCTGCTGAAGCAGGCTGGAGACGTGGAGGAGAACCCTGGACCTTCGCT
AGCGCTACCGGTCGCCACCATGGATAGCACCGAGGCAGTGATCAAGGAGTTCATGCGGTTCAAGGTGCAC
ATGGAGGGCTCCATGAACGGCCACGAGTTCGAGATCGAGGGCGAGGGCGAGGGCCGCCCCTACGAGGGCA
CCCAGACCGCCAAGCTGAGGGTGACCAAGGGTGGCCCCCTGCCCTTCTCCTGGGACATCCTGTCCCCTCA
GTTCATGTACGGCTCCAGGGCCTTCACGAAGCACCCCGCCGACATCCCCGACTACTGGAAGCAGTCCTTC
CCCGAGGGCTTCAAGTGGGAGCGCGTGATGAACTTCGAGGACGGCGGCGCCGTGTCCGTGGCCCAGGACA
CCTCCCTGGAGGACGGCACCCTGATCTACAAGGTGAAGCTCCGCGGCACCAACTTCCCTCCTGACGGCCC
CGTAATGCAGAAGAAGACAATGGGCTGGGAAGCATCCACCGAGCGGTTGTACCCCGAGGACGTCGTGCTG
AAGGGCGACATTAAGCACGCCCTGCGCCTGAAGGACGGCGGCCGCTACCTGGCGGACTTCAAGACCACCT
ACAGGGCCAAGAAGCCCGTGCAGATGCCCGGCGCCTTCAACATCGACCGCAAGTTGGACATCACATCCCA
CAACGAGGACTACACCGTGGTGGAACAGTACGAACGCTCCGTGGCCCGCCACTCCACCGGCGGCTCCGGT
GGCTCCT
